>Addgene plasmid #68677 | pMpGWB412 | depositor full sequence | sequence record 121632 | pMpGWB412 sequence 11866 bps
TTTCACGCCCTTTTAAATATCCGATTATTCTAATAAACGCTCTTTTCTCTTAGGTTTACCCGCCAATATA
TCCTGTCAAACACTGATAGTTTAAACTGAAGGCGGGAAACGACAATCTGATCCAAGCTCAAGCTGCTCTA
GCATTCGCCATTCAGGCTGCGCAACTGTTGGGAAGGGCGATCGGTGCGGGCCTCTTCGCTATTACGCCAG
CTGGCGAAAGGGGGATGTGCTGCAAGGCGATTAAGTTGGGTAACGCCAGGGTTTTCCCAGTCACGACGTT
GTAAAACGACGGCCAGTGCCAAGCTTGGGTCTAGAGTTATCAACAAGTTTGTACAAAAAAGCTGAACGAG
AAACGTAAAATGATATAAATATCAATATATTAAATTAGATTTTGCATAAAAAACAGACTACATAATACTG
TAAAACACAACATATCCAGTCACTATGGCGGCCCCTCGAGGGGCCGCATTAGGCACCCCAGGCTTTACAC
TTTATGCTTCCGGCTCGTATAATGTGTGGATTTTGAGTTAGGATCCGGCGAGATTTTCAGGAGCTAAGGA
AGCTAAAATGGAGAAAAAAATCACTGGATATACCACCGTTGATATATCCCAATGGCATCGTAAAGAACAT
TTTGAGGCATTTCAGTCAGTTGCTCAATGTACCTATAACCAGACCGTTCAGCTGGATATTACGGCCTTTT
TAAAGACCGTAAAGAAAAATAAGCACAAGTTTTATCCGGCCTTTATTCACATTCTTGCCCGCCTGATGAA
TGCTCATCCGGAATTCCGTATGGCAATGAAAGACGGTGAGCTGGTGATATGGGATAGTGTTCACCCTTGT
TACACCGTTTTCCATGAGCAAACTGAAACGTTTTCATCGCTCTGGAGTGAATACCACGACGATTTCCGGC
AGTTTCTACACATATATTCGCAAGATGTGGCGTGTTACGGTGAAAACCTGGCCTATTTCCCTAAAGGGTT
TATTGAGAATATGTTTTTCGTCTCAGCCAATCCCTGGGTGAGTTTCACCAGTTTTGATTTAAACGTGGCC
AATATGGACAACTTCTTCGCCCCCGTTTTCACCATGGGCAAATATTATACGCAAGGCGACAAGGTGCTGA
TGCCGCTGGCGATTCAGGTTCATCATGCCGTCTGTGATGGCTTCCATGTCGGCAGAATGCTTAATGAATT
ACAACAGTACTGCGATGAGTGGCAGGGCGGGGCGTAAACGCGTGGATCCGGCTTACTAAAAGCCAGATAA
CAGTATGCGTATTTGCGCGCTGATTTTTGCGGTATAAGAATATATACTGATATGTATACCCGAAGTATGT
CAAAAAGAGGTGTGCTATGAAGCAGCGTATTACAGTGACAGTTGACAGCGACAGCTATCAGTTGCTCAAG
GCATATATGATGTCAATATCTCCGGTCTGGTAAGCACAACCATGCAGAATGAAGCCCGTCGTCTGCGTGC
CGAACGCTGGAAAGCGGAAAATCAGGAAGGGATGGCTGAGGTCGCCCGGTTTATTGAAATGAACGGCTCT
TTTGCTGACGAGAACAGGGACTGGTGAAATGCAGTTTAAGGTTTACACCTATAAAAGAGAGAGCCGTTAT
CGTCTGTTTGTGGATGTACAGAGTGATATTATTGACACGCCCGGGCGACGGATGGTGATCCCCCTGGCCA
GTGCACGTCTGCTGTCAGATAAAGTCTCCCGTGAACTTTACCCGGTGGTGCATATCGGGGATGAAAGCTG
GCGCATGATGACCACCGATATGGCCAGTGTGCCGGTCTCCGTTATCGGGGAAGAAGTGGCTGATCTCAGC
CACCGCGAAAATGACATCAAAAACGCCATTAACCTGATGTTCTGGGGAATATAAATGTCAGGCTCCCTTA
TACACAGCCAGTCTGCAGGTCGACCATAGTGACTGGATATGTTGTGTTTTACAGTATTATGTAGTCTGTT
TTTTATGCAAAATCTAATTTAATATATTGATATTTATATCATTTTACGTTTCTCGTTCAGCTTTCTTGTA
CAAAGTGGTTGATAACAGCATGGCTAGTGAAGCTCGAAAAACAAAGAAAAAAATCAAAGGGATTCAGCAA
GCCACTGCAGGAGTCTCACAAGACACTTCGGAAAATCCTAACAAAACAATAGTTCCTGCAGCATTACCAC
AGCTCACCCCTACCTTGGTGTCACTGCTGGAGGTGATTGAACCCGAGGTGTTGTATGCAGGATATGATAG
CTCTGTTCCAGATTCAGCATGGAGAATTATGACCACACTCAACATGTTAGGTGGGCGTCAAGTGATTGCA
GCAGTGAAATGGGCAAAGGCGATACCAGGCTTCAGAAACTTACACCTGGATGACCAAATGACCCTGCTAC
AGTACTCATGGATGTTTCTCATGGCATTTGCCCTGGGTTGGAGATCATACAGACAATCAAGTGGAAACCT
GCTCTGCTTTGCTCCTGATCTGATTATTAATGAGCAGAGAATGTCTCTACCCTGCATGTATGACCAATGT
AAACACATGCTGTTTGTCTCCTCTGAATTACAAAGATTGCAGGTATCCTATGAAGAGTATCTCTGTATGA
AAACCTTACTGCTTCTCTCCTCAGTTCCTAAGGAAGGTCTGAAGAGCCAAGAGTTATTTGATGAGATTCG
AATGACTTATATCAAAGAGCTAGGAAAAGCCATCGTCAAAAGGGAAGGGAACTCCAGTCAGAACTGGCAA
CGGTTTTACCAACTGACAAAACTTCTGGACTCCATGCATGAGGTGGTTGAGAATCTCCTTACCTACTGCT
TCCAGACATTTTTGGATAAGACCATGAGTATTGAATTCCCAGAGATGTTAGCTGAAATCATCACTAATCA
GATACCAAAATATTCAAATGGAAATATCAAGAAGCTGCTGTTTCATCAAAAATAGAGCTCGAATTTCCCC
GATCGTTCAAACATTTGGCAATAAAGTTTCTTAAGATTGAATCCTGTTGCCGGTCTTGCGATGATTATCA
TATAATTTCTGTTGAATTACGTTAAGCATGTAATAATTAACATGTAATGCATGACGTTATTTATGAGATG
GGTTTTTATGATTAGAGTCCCGCAATTATACATTTAATACGCGATAGAAAACAAAATATAGCGCGCAAAC
TAGGATAAATTATCGCGCGCGGTGTCATCTATGTTACTAGATCGGGAATTGGTTCCGGAACCAATTCGTA
ATCATGGTCATAGCTGTTTCCTGTGTGAAATTGTTATCCGCTCACAATTCCACACAACATACGAGCCGGA
AGCATAAAGTGTAAAGCCTGGGGTGCCTAATGAGTGAGCTAACTCACATTAGGCTGAATTAGGCGCGCCT
ATTTCTGAATTCAACACATTGCGGACGTTTTTAATGTACTGAATTAACGCCGAATTAATTCGGGGGATCT
GGATTTTAGTACTGGATTTTGGTTTTAGGAATTAGAAATTTTATTGATAGAAGTATTTTACAAATACAAA
TACATACTAAGGGTTTCTTATATGCTCAACACATGAGCGAAACCCTATAGGAACCCTAATTCCCTTATCT
GGGAACTACTCACACATTATTATGGAGAAACTCGAGCTTGTCGATCGACTCTAGCTAGAGGATCGATCCG
AACCCCAGAGTCCCGCTCAGAAGAACTCGTCAAGAAGGCGATAGAAGGCGATGCGCTGCGAATCGGGAGC
GGCGATACCGTAAAGCACGAGGAAGCGGTCAGCCCATTCGCCGCCAAGCTCTTCAGCAATATCACGGGTA
GCCAACGCTATGTCCTGATAGCGGTCCGCCACACCCAGCCGGCCACAGTCGATGAATCCAGAAAAGCGGC
CATTTTCCACCATGATATTCGGCAAGCAGGCATCGCCATGTGTCACGACGAGATCCTCGCCGTCGGGCAT
GCGCGCCTTGAGCCTGGCGAACAGTTCGGCTGGCGCGAGCCCCTGATGCTCTTCGTCCAGATCATCCTGA
TCGACAAGACCGGCTTCCATCCGAGTACGTGCTCGCTCGATGCGATGTTTCGCTTGGTGGTCGAATGGGC
AGGTAGCCGGATCAAGCGTATGCAGCCGCCGCATTGCATCAGCCATGATGGATACTTTCTCGGCAGGAGC
AAGGTGAGATGACAGGAGATCCTGCCCCGGCACTTCGCCCAATAGCAGCCAGTCCCTTCCCGCTTCAGTG
ACAACGTCGAGCACAGCTGCGCAAGGAACGCCCGTCGTGGCCAGCCACGATAGCCGCGCTGCCTCGTCCT
GGAGTTCATTCAGGGCACCGGACAGGTCGGTCTTGACAAAAAGAACCGGGCGCCCCTGCGCTGACAGCCG
GAACACGGCGGCATCAGAGCAGCCGATTGTCTGTTGTGCCCAGTCATAGCCGAATAGCCTCTCCACCCAA
GCGGCCGGAGAACCTGCGTGCAATCCATCTTGTTCAATCCCCATGGTCGATCGACAGATCTGCGAAAGCT
CGAGAGAGATAGATTTGTAGAGAGAGACTGGTGATTTCAGCGTGTCCTCTCCAAATGAAATGAACTTCCT
TATATAGAGGAAGGGTCTTGCGAAGGATAGTGGGATTGTGCGTCATCCCTTACGTCAGTGGAGATATCAC
ATCAATCCACTTGCTTTGAAGACGTGGTTGGAACGTCTTCTTTTTCCACGATGCTCCTCGTGGGTGGGGG
TCCATCTTTGGGACCACTGTCGGCAGAGGCATCTTGAACGATAGCCTTTCCTTTATCGCAATGATGGCAT
TTGTAGGTGCCACCTTCCTTTTCTACTGTCCTTTTGATGAAGTGACAGATAGCTGGGCAATGGAATCCGA
GGAGGTTTCCCGATATTACCCTTTGTTGAAAAGTCTCAATAGCCCTTTGGTCTTCTGAGACTGTATCTTT
GATATTCTTGGAGTAGACGAGAGTGTCGTGCTCCACCATGTTCACATCAATCCACTTGCTTTGAAGACGT
GGTTGGAACGTCTTCTTTTTCCACGATGCTCCTCGTGGGTGGGGGTCCATCTTTGGGACCACTGTCGGCA
GAGGCATCTTGAACGATAGCCTTTCCTTTATCGCAATGATGGCATTTGTAGGTGCCACCTTCCTTTTCTA
CTGTCCTTTTGATGAAGTGACAGATAGCTGGGCAATGGAATCCGAGGAGGTTTCCCGATATTACCCTTTG
TTGAAAAGTCTCAATAGCCCTTTGGTCTTCTGAGACTGTATCTTTGATATTCTTGGAGTAGACGAGAGTG
TCGTGCTCCACCATGTTGGCAAGCTGCTCTAGCCAATACGCAAACCGAATTCAGAAATAAATTCAGCCTA
ATTCGGCGTTAATTCAGTACATTAAAAACGTCCGCAATGTGTTATTAAGTTGTCTAAGCGTCAATTTGTT
TACACCACAATATATCCTGCCACCAGCCAGCCAACAGCTCCCCGACCGGCAGCTCGGCACAAAATCACCA
CTCGATACAGGCAGCCCATCAGTCCGGGACGGCGTCAGCGGGAGAGCCGTTGTAAGGCGGCAGACTTTGC
TCATGTTACCGATGCTATTCGGAAGAACGGCAACTAAGCTGCCGGGTTTGAAACACGGATGATCTCGCGG
AGGGTAGCATGTTGATTGTAACGATGACAGAGCGTTGCTGCCTGTGATCAATTCGGGCACGAACCCAGTG
GACATAAGCCTGTTCGGTTCGTAAGCTGTAATGCAAGTAGCGTATGCGCTCACGCAACTGGTCCAGAACC
TTGACCGAACGCAGCGGTGGTAACGGCGCAGTGGCGGTTTTCATGGCTTGTTATGACTGTTTTTTTGGGG
TACAGTCTATGCCTCGGGCATCCAAGCAGCAAGCGCGTTACGCCGTGGGTCGATGTTTGATGTTATGGAG
CAGCAACGATGTTACGCAGCAGGGCAGTCGCCCTAAAACAAAGTTAAACATCATGGGGGAAGCGGTGATC
GCCGAAGTATCGACTCAACTATCAGAGGTAGTTGGCGTCATCGAGCGCCATCTCGAACCGACGTTGCTGG
CCGTACATTTGTACGGCTCCGCAGTGGATGGCGGCCTGAAGCCACACAGTGATATTGATTTGCTGGTTAC
GGTGACCGTAAGGCTTGATGAAACAACGCGGCGAGCTTTGATCAACGACCTTTTGGAAACTTCGGCTTCC
CCTGGAGAGAGCGAGATTCTCCGCGCTGTAGAAGTCACCATTGTTGTGCACGACGACATCATTCCGTGGC
GTTATCCAGCTAAGCGCGAACTGCAATTTGGAGAATGGCAGCGCAATGACATTCTTGCAGGTATCTTCGA
GCCAGCCACGATCGACATTGATCTGGCTATCTTGCTGACAAAAGCAAGAGAACATAGCGTTGCCTTGGTA
GGTCCAGCGGCGGAGGAACTCTTTGATCCGGTTCCTGAACAGGATCTATTTGAGGCGCTAAATGAAACCT
TAACGCTATGGAACTCGCCGCCCGACTGGGCTGGCGATGAGCGAAATGTAGTGCTTACGTTGTCCCGCAT
TTGGTACAGCGCAGTAACCGGCAAAATCGCGCCGAAGGATGTCGCTGCCGACTGGGCAATGGAGCGCCTG
CCGGCCCAGTATCAGCCCGTCATACTTGAAGCTAGACAGGCTTATCTTGGACAAGAAGAAGATCGCTTGG
CCTCGCGCGCAGATCAGTTGGAAGAATTTGTCCACTACGTGAAAGGCGAGATCACCAAGGTAGTCGGCAA
ATAATGTCTAGCTAGAAATTCGTTCAAGCCGACGCCGCTTCGCGGCGCGGCTTAACTCAAGCGTTAGATG
CACTAAGCACATAATTGCTCACAGCCAAACTATCAGGTCAAGTCTGCTTTTATTATTTTTAAGCGTGCAT
AATAAGCCCTACACAAATTGGGAGATATATCATGCATGACCAAAATCCCTTAACGTGAGTTTTCGTTCCA
CTGAGCGTCAGACCCCGTAGAAAAGATCAAAGGATCTTCTTGAGATCCTTTTTTTCTGCGCGTAATCTGC
TGCTTGCAAACAAAAAAACCACCGCTACCAGCGGTGGTTTGTTTGCCGGATCAAGAGCTACCAACTCTTT
TTCCGAAGGTAACTGGCTTCAGCAGAGCGCAGATACCAAATACTGTCCTTCTAGTGTAGCCGTAGTTAGG
CCACCACTTCAAGAACTCTGTAGCACCGCCTACATACCTCGCTCTGCTAATCCTGTTACCAGTGGCTGCT
GCCAGTGGCGATAAGTCGTGTCTTACCGGGTTGGACTCAAGACGATAGTTACCGGATAAGGCGCAGCGGT
CGGGCTGAACGGGGGGTTCGTGCACACAGCCCAGCTTGGAGCGAACGACCTACACCGAACTGAGATACCT
ACAGCGTGAGCTATGAGAAAGCGCCACGCTTCCCGAAGGGAGAAAGGCGGACAGGTATCCGGTAAGCGGC
AGGGTCGGAACAGGAGAGCGCACGAGGGAGCTTCCAGGGGGAAACGCCTGGTATCTTTATAGTCCTGTCG
GGTTTCGCCACCTCTGACTTGAGCGTCGATTTTTGTGATGCTCGTCAGGGGGGCGGAGCCTATGGAAAAA
CGCCAGCAACGCGGCCTTTTTACGGTTCCTGGCCTTTTGCTGGCCTTTTGCTCACATGTTCTTTCCTGCG
TTATCCCCTGATTCTGTGGATAACCGTATTACCGCCTTTGAGTGAGCTGATACCGCTCGCCGCAGCCGAA
CGACCGAGCGCAGCGAGTCAGTGAGCGAGGAAGCGGAAGAGCGCCTGATGCGGTATTTTCTCCTTACGCA
TCTGTGCGGTATTTCACACCGCATATGGTGCACTCTCAGTACAATCTGCTCTGATGCCGCATAGTTAAGC
CAGTATACACTCCGCTATCGCTACGTGACTGGGTCATGGCTGCGCCCCGACACCCGCCAACACCCGCTGA
CGCGCCCTGACGGGCTTGTCTGCTCCCGGCATCCGCTTACAGACAAGCTGTGACCGTCTCCGGGAGCTGC
ATGTGTCAGAGGTTTTCACCGTCATCACCGAAACGCGCGAGGCAGGGTGCCTTGATGTGGGCGCCGGCGG
TCGAGTGGCGACGGCGCGGCTTGTCCGCGCCCTGGTAGATTGCCTGGCCGTAGGCCAGCCATTTTTGAGC
GGCCAGCGGCCGCGATAGGCCGACGCGAAGCGGCGGGGCGTAGGGAGCGCAGCGACCGAAGGGTAGGCGC
TTTTTGCAGCTCTTCGGCTGTGCGCTGGCCAGACAGTTATGCACAGGCCAGGCGGGTTTTAAGAGTTTTA
ATAAGTTTTAAAGAGTTTTAGGCGGAAAAATCGCCTTTTTTCTCTTTTATATCAGTCACTTACATGTGTG
ACCGGTTCCCAATGTACGGCTTTGGGTTCCCAATGTACGGGTTCCGGTTCCCAATGTACGGCTTTGGGTT
CCCAATGTACGTGCTATCCACAGGAAAGAGACCTTTTCGACCTTTTTCCCCTGCTAGGGCAATTTGCCCT
AGCATCTGCTCCGTACATTAGGAACCGGCGGATGCTTCGCCCTCGATCAGGTTGCGGTAGCGCATGACTA
GGATCGGGCCAGCCTGCCCCGCCTCCTCCTTCAAATCGTACTCCGGCAGGTCATTTGACCCGATCAGCTT
GCGCACGGTGAAACAGAACTTCTTGAACTCTCCGGCGCTGCCACTGCGTTCGTAGATCGTCTTGAACAAC
CATCTGGCTTCTGCCTTGCCTGCGGCGCGGCGTGCCAGGCGGTAGAGAAAACGGCCGATGCCGGGATCGA
TCAAAAAGTAATCGGGGTGAACCGTCAGCACGTCCGGGTTCTTGCCTTCTGTGATCTCGCGGTACATCCA
ATCAGCTAGCTCGATCTCGATGTACTCCGGCCGCCCGGTTTCGCTCTTTACGATCTTGTAGCGGCTAATC
AAGGCTTCACCCTCGGATACCGTCACCAGGCGGCCGTTCTTGGCCTTCTTCGTACGCTGCATGGCAACGT
GCGTGGTGTTTAACCGAATGCAGGTTTCTACCAGGTCGTCTTTCTGCTTTCCGCCATCGGCTCGCCGGCA
GAACTTGAGTACGTCCGCAACGTGTGGACGGAACACGCGGCCGGGCTTGTCTCCCTTCCCTTCCCGGTAT
CGGTTCATGGATTCGGTTAGATGGGAAACCGCCATCAGTACCAGGTCGTAATCCCACACACTGGCCATGC
CGGCCGGCCCTGCGGAAACCTCTACGTGCCCGTCTGGAAGCTCGTAGCGGATCACCTCGCCAGCTCGTCG
GTCACGCTTCGACAGACGGAAAACGGCCACGTCCATGATGCTGCGACTATCGCGGGTGCCCACGTCATAG
AGCATCGGAACGAAAAAATCTGGTTGCTCGTCGCCCTTGGGCGGCTTCCTAATCGACGGCGCACCGGCTG
CCGGCGGTTGCCGGGATTCTTTGCGGATTCGATCAGCGGCCGCTTGCCACGATTCACCGGGGCGTGCTTC
TGCCTCGATGCGTTGCCGCTGGGCGGCCTGCGCGGCCTTCAACTTCTCCACCAGGTCATCACCCAGCGCC
GCGCCGATTTGTACCGGGCCGGATGGTTTGCGACCGCTCACGCCGATTCCTCGGGCTTGGGGGTTCCAGT
GCCATTGCAGGGCCGGCAGACAACCCAGCCGCTTACGCCTGGCCAACCGCCCGTTCCTCCACACATGGGG
CATTCCACGGCGTCGGTGCCTGGTTGTTCTTGATTTTCCATGCCGCCTCCTTTAGCCGCTAAAATTCATC
TACTCATTTATTCATTTGCTCATTTACTCTGGTAGCTGCGCGATGTATTCAGATAGCAGCTCGGTAATGG
TCTTGCCTTGGCGTACCGCGTACATCTTCAGCTTGGTGTGATCCTCCGCCGGCAACTGAAAGTTGACCCG
CTTCATGGCTGGCGTGTCTGCCAGGCTGGCCAACGTTGCAGCCTTGCTGCTGCGTGCGCTCGGACGGCCG
GCACTTAGCGTGTTTGTGCTTTTGCTCATTTTCTCTTTACCTCATTAACTCAAATGAGTTTTGATTTAAT
TTCAGCGGCCAGCGCCTGGACCTCGCGGGCAGCGTCGCCCTCGGGTTCTGATTCAAGAACGGTTGTGCCG
GCGGCGGCAGTGCCTGGGTAGCTCACGCGCTGCGTGATACGGGACTCAAGAATGGGCAGCTCGTACCCGG
CCAGCGCCTCGGCAACCTCACCGCCGATGCGCGTGCCTTTGATCGCCCGCGACACGACAAAGGCCGCTTG
TAGCCTTCCATCCGTGACCTCAATGCGCTGCTTAACCAGCTCCACCAGGTCGGCGGTGGCCCATATGTCG
TAAGGGCTTGGCTGCACCGGAATCAGCACGAAGTCGGCTGCCTTGATCGCGGACACAGCCAAGTCCGCCG
CCTGGGGCGCTCCGTCGATCACTACGAAGTCGCGCCGGCCGATGGCCTTCACGTCGCGGTCAATCGTCGG
GCGGTCGATGCCGACAACGGTTAGCGGTTGATCTTCCCGCACGGCCGCCCAATCGCGGGCACTGCCCTGG
GGATCGGAATCGACTAACAGAACATCGGCCCCGGCGAGTTGCAGGGCGCGGGCTAGATGGGTTGCGATGG
TCGTCTTGCCTGACCCGCCTTTCTGGTTAAGTACAGCGATAACCTTCATGCGTTCCCCTTGCGTATTTGT
TTATTTACTCATCGCATCATATACGCAGCGACCGCATGACGCAAGCTGTTTTACTCAAATACACATCACC
TTTTTAGACGGCGGCGCTCGGTTTCTTCAGCGGCCAAGCTGGCCGGCCAGGCCGCCAGCTTGGCATCAGA
CAAACCGGCCAGGATTTCATGCAGCCGCACGGTTGAGACGTGCGCGGGCGGCTCGAACACGTACCCGGCC
GCGATCATCTCCGCCTCGATCTCTTCGGTAATGAAAAACGGTTCGTCCTGGCCGTCCTGGTGCGGTTTCA
TGCTTGTTCCTCTTGGCGTTCATTCTCGGCGGCCGCCAGGGCGTCGGCCTCGGTCAATGCGTCCTCACGG
AAGGCACCGCGCCGCCTGGCCTCGGTGGGCGTCACTTCCTCGCTGCGCTCAAGTGCGCGGTACAGGGTCG
AGCGATGCACGCCAAGCAGTGCAGCCGCCTCTTTCACGGTGCGGCCTTCCTGGTCGATCAGCTCGCGGGC
GTGCGCGATCTGTGCCGGGGTGAGGGTAGGGCGGGGGCCAAACTTCACGCCTCGGGCCTTGGCGGCCTCG
CGCCCGCTCCGGGTGCGGTCGATGATTAGGGAACGCTCGAACTCGGCAATGCCGGCGAACACGGTCAACA
CCATGCGGCCGGCCGGCGTGGTGGTGTCGGCCCACGGCTCTGCCAGGCTACGCAGGCCCGCGCCGGCCTC
CTGGATGCGCTCGGCAATGTCCAGTAGGTCGCGGGTGCTGCGGGCCAGGCGGTCTAGCCTGGTCACTGTC
ACAACGTCGCCAGGGCGTAGGTGGTCAAGCATCCTGGCCAGCTCCGGGCGGTCGCGCCTGGTGCCGGTGA
TCTTCTCGGAAAACAGCTTGGTGCAGCCGGCCGCGTGCAGTTCGGCCCGTTGGTTGGTCAAGTCCTGGTC
GTCGGTGCTGACGCGGGCATAGCCCAGCAGGCCAGCGGCGGCGCTCTTGTTCATGGCGTAATGTCTCCGG
TTCTAGTCGCAAGTATTCTACTTTATGCGACTAAAACACGCGACAAGAAAACGCCAGGAAAAGGGCAGGG
CGGCAGCCTGTCGCGTAACTTAGGACTTGTGCGACATGTCGTTTTCAGAAGACGGCTGCACTGAACGTCA
GAAGCCGACTGCACTATAGCAGCGGAGGGGTTGGATCAAAGTACTTTGATCCCGAGGGGAACCCTGTGGT
TGGCATGCACATACAAATGGACGAACGGATAAACCT
Features (pLannotate 1.2.2; 28 found; start..end, strand, type, name):
     54..78      -  misc_feature   RB T-DNA repeat: right border repeat from nopaline C58 T-DNA
    144..298     -  CDS            lacZα (fragment): LacZα fragment of β-galactosidase; lacZ fragment
    323..447     +  protein_bind   attR1: mutant version of attR; recombination site for the Gateway® LR reaction LR Clonase™
    484..514     +  promoter       lac UV5 promoter: E. coli lac promoter with an "up" mutation
    539..567     +  promoter       cat promoter (fragment): promoter of the E. coli cat gene encoding chloramphenicol acetyltransferase
    568..1227    +  CDS            CmR: chloramphenicol acetyltransferase; cat; confers resistance to chloramphenicol
   1406..1564    +  CDS            ccdA (fragment): CCDA_ECO57 - Also known as H, letA. Experimental evidence at protein level: Swiss-Prot protein existence level 1. Antitoxin component of a type II toxin-antitoxin (TA) system which inhibits the post-segregational killing (PSK) of plasmid-free cells, also referred to as a plasmid addiction system. Binds to and blocks the activity of CcdB; will also remove bound CcdB protein from the CcdB-GyrA complex by forming a CcdA-CcdB complex, a process termed rejuvenation. Functions as a transcriptional corepressor for the ccdAB operon, repression also requires CcdB (By similarity). From Escherichia coli
   1569..1871    +  CDS            ccdB: CCDB_ECOLI - Also known as G, letB, letD. Experimental evidence at protein level: Swiss-Prot protein existence level 1. Toxic component of a type II toxin-antitoxin (TA) system, functioning in plasmid maintainence. Responsible for the post- segregational killing (PSK) of plasmid-free cells, also referred to as a plasmid addiction system. Half-life of over 2 hours. Cell killing by CcdB is accompanied by filamentation, defects in chromosome and plasmid segregation, defects in cell division, formation of anucleate cells, decreased DNA synthesis and plasmid loss. Interferes with the activity of DN
   1915..2039    -  protein_bind   attR2: mutant version of attR; recombination site for the Gateway® LR reaction LR Clonase™
   2050..2922    +  CDS            Nr3c1 (fragment): GCR_RAT - Also known as Grl. Experimental evidence at protein level: Swiss-Prot protein existence level 1. [Isoform A]: Has transcriptional activation and repression activity. Mediates glucocorticoid-induced apoptosis. Promotes accurate chromosome segregation during mitosis. May act as a tumor suppressor. May play a negative role in adipogenesis through the regulation of lipolytic and antilipogenic gene expression. From Rattus norvegicus (Rat).
   2941..3193    +  terminator     NOS terminator: nopaline synthase terminator and poly(A) signal
   3249..3271    -  protein_bind   lac operator (fragment): The lac repressor binds to the lac operator to inhibit transcription in E. coli. This inhibition can be relieved by adding lactose or isopropyl-β-D-thiogalactopyranoside (IPTG). lac repressor encoded by lacI
   3275..3305    -  promoter       lac promoter: promoter for the E. coli lac operon
   3320..3341    -  protein_bind   CAP binding site: CAP binding activates transcription in the presence of cAMP. E. coli catabolite activator protein
   3426..3600    -  polyA_signal   CaMV poly(A) signal: cauliflower mosaic virus polyadenylation signal
   3657..4449    -  CDS            NeoR/KanR (fragment): aminoglycoside phosphotransferase from Tn5; aph(3')-II (or nptII); confers resistance to neomycin, kanamycin, and G418 (Geneticin®)
   4517..5193    -  promoter       CaMV 35S promoter (enhanced): cauliflower mosaic virus 35S promoter with a duplicated enhancer region
   5388..5412    -  misc_feature   LB T-DNA repeat: left border repeat from nopaline C58 T-DNA
   5671..5694    +  promoter       Pc promoter (fragment): intI1 (promoter lies within the coding sequence); class 1 integron promoter
   5870..5926    +  CDS            GmR (fragment): gentamycin acetyltransferase; aacC1; confers resistance to gentamycin
   5937..6724    +  CDS            SmR (fragment): aminoglycoside adenylyltransferase (Murphy, 1985); aadA; confers resistance to spectinomycin and streptomycin
   6970..7558    +  rep_origin     ori: high-copy-number ColE1/pMB1/pBR322/pUC origin of replication
   7744..7884    -  misc_feature   bom: basis of mobility region from pBR322
   7986..8025    -  CDS            rop (fragment): Rop protein, which maintains plasmids at low copy number; rop
   8228..8422    -  rep_origin     pVS1 oriV: origin of replication for the Pseudomonas plasmid pVS1 (Heeb et al., 2000)
   8488..9561    -  CDS            pVS1 RepA: replication protein from the Pseudomonas plasmid pVS1 (Heeb et al., 2000)
   9990..10619   -  CDS            pVS1 StaA: stability protein from the Pseudomonas plasmid pVS1 (Heeb et al., 2000)
  11179..11580   -  CDS            Y4CG_SINFN (fragment): Protein inferred from homology: Swiss-Prot protein existence level 3. From Sinorhizobium fredii (strain NBRC 101917 / NGR234).
