[The description below was written by a language model from this plasmid's Addgene catalogue record and pLannotate feature annotations shown in this document.]
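Description:
pMpGWB412 is an empty Gateway destination binary vector built on the pMpGWB400 backbone for Agrobacterium-mediated transformation of the liverwort Marchantia polymorpha and other plants. The backbone outside the T-DNA carries a ColE1/pUC-type origin with the pBR322 bom site for high-copy replication in E. coli, the pVS1 oriV with RepA and StaA for replication and stable maintenance in Agrobacterium, and an aadA gene conferring spectinomycin resistance. Because the unrecombined Gateway cassette encodes the CcdB toxin together with chloramphenicol acetyltransferase, the empty vector is kept in a ccdB-tolerant strain (DB3.1) under chloramphenicol plus spectinomycin selection.

Between the nopaline-type right and left T-DNA borders lie two units. The first is the attR1–CmR–ccdB–attR2 cassette, followed directly by a fragment of the rat glucocorticoid receptor (Nr3c1) coding sequence and a NOS terminator. An LR reaction with an entry clone replaces the cassette with the sequence of interest and, if the reading frame is kept, produces a C-terminal GR fusion. No plant promoter is annotated upstream of attR1, only a lacZα fragment, so the feature table suggests that the driving promoter must come in with the entry clone, although the record does not say so explicitly. GR fusions are commonly used to make protein activity, typically nuclear entry of transcription factors, dependent on a steroid ligand such as dexamethasone. The second unit, in the opposite orientation, is the plant selection marker: an enhanced CaMV 35S promoter driving nptII with a CaMV poly(A) signal, allowing G418 selection of transformants. The vector belongs to a series offering four alternative selection markers.
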