Addgene plasmid #68677: pMpGWB412
Purpose: (Empty Backbone) Gateway binary vector designed for transgenic research with Marchantia polymorpha as well as other plants
Depositing lab: Takayuki Kohchi. Depositing organization: Kyoto University, Graduate School of Biostudies. Publication: Development of Gateway Binary Vector Series with Four Different Selection Markers for the Liverwort Marchantia polymorpha. Ishizaki K, Nishihama R, Ueda M, Inoue K, Ishida S, Nishimura Y, Shikanai T, Kohchi T. PLoS One. 2015 Sep 25;10(9):e0138876. doi: 10.1371/journal.pone.0138876. eCollection 2015. PONE-D-15-25288 PubMed 26406247.
Backbone
  Vector backbone: pMpGWB400
  Backbone manufacturer: Kohchi Lab., Kyoto University
  Backbone size (bp): 9287
  Modifications to backbone: Glucocorticoid receptor (GR) coding sequence is cloned downstream of the Gateway cassette.
  Vector type: Plant Expression
  Selectable markers: Neomycin (select with G418)
  Tag / fusion protein: Glucocorticoid receptor (GR) (C terminal on insert)
Growth in bacteria
  Bacterial resistance: Chloramphenicol and Spectinomycin, 25 & 50 μg/mL
  Growth temperature: 37°C
  Growth strain: DB3.1
  Copy number: High Copy
Gene/Insert
  Cloning method: Gateway Cloning
Resource information
  A portion of this plasmid was derived from a plasmid made by: The Gateway cassette was provided by Tsuyoshi Nakagawa at Shimane University, Japan.
Terms and licenses: Academic/Nonprofit Terms; Industry Terms: Not Available to Industry
How to cite: pMpGWB412 was a gift from Takayuki Kohchi (Addgene plasmid # 68677 ; http://n2t.net/addgene:68677 ; RRID:Addgene_68677)
