>Addgene plasmid #68677 | pMpGWB412 | addgene partial sequence | sequence record 128949 | ccdB-Fwd 5'-GCATGATGACCACCGATATG-3'
CGACCATAGTGACTGGATATGTTGTGTTTTACAGTATTATGTAGTCTGTTTTTTATGCAAAATCNAATTT
AATATATTGATATTTATATCATTTTACGTTTCTCGTTCAGCTTTCTTGTACAAAGTGGTTGATAACAGCA
TGGCTAGTGAAGCTCGAAAAACAAAGAAAAAAATCAAAGGGATTCAGCA
