>Addgene plasmid #68677 | pMpGWB412 | addgene partial sequence | sequence record 128950 | CAT-R 5'-GCAACTGACTGAAATGCCTC-3'
CGGATCCTAACTCAAAATCCACACATTATACGAGCCGGAAGCATAAAGTGTAAAGCCTGGGGTGCCTAAT
GCGGCCCCTCGAGGGGCCGCCATAGTGACTGGATATGTTGTGTTTTACAGTATTATGTAGTCTGTTTTTT
ATGCAAAATCTAATTTAATATATTGATATTTATATCATTTTACGTTTCTCGTTCAGCTTTTTTGNACAAA
CTTGTTGATAACTCTAGACCCAAGCTTGG
